>Addgene plasmid #25817 | pMal672H | addgene partial sequence | sequence record 31833 | 25817 with MBP-F
CACATAACAATAACAACAACCTCGGGCCGGGTGCGGCACACTACATCACAAGTTTGTACAAAAAAGCAGG
CTTCGAAAATTTATATTTTCAAGGTGCTATAAGAAGCGATTTTTCGAATGAAGATATATATGATAATATT
GATCCTGATACCATAAGCTTTCCACCAAAAATTGCAACAACAGATCTTTTCCTGCCATTGTTCTTTCATT
TTGGCAGTACGAGACAATTTATGGATAAACTTCATGAAGTTATTTCAGGAGATTATGAGCCATCACAGGC
TGAAAAACTGGTACAGGATCTTTGCGATGAAACTGGTATACGTAAAAATTTCAGTACGAGCATATTGACG
TGTTTATCCGGGGATCTGATGGTCTTTCCTCGCTATTTCTTGAACATGTTTAAGGACAATGTTAATCCTC
CTCCCAACGTTCCTGGTATTTGGACACATGATGACGACGAATCGCTAAAAAGCAATGATCAAGAACAAAT
AAGGAAACTGGTTAAAAAGCATGGAACTGGTAGAATGGAAATGAGGAAAAGATTTTTTGAGAAGGACCTG
TTAGTTCCCCGGGGTTCTCACCACCACCACCACCACTAGACCCAGCTTTCTTGTACAAAGTGGTGATGTA
GAATTCGGATCCTCTAGAGTCGACCTGCAGGCAAGCTTGGCACTGGCCGTCGTTTTACAACGTCGTGACT
GGGAAAACCCTGGCGTTACCCAACTTAATCGCCTTGCAGCACATCCCCCTTTCGCCAGCTGGCGTAATAG
CGAAGAGGNCCCGCACCGATCGCCCTTCCCAACAGTTGCGCAGCCTGAATGGCGAATGGCAGCTNGGCTG
TTTTGGCGGATGAGATAAGATTTTC
