[The description below was written by a language model from this plasmid's Addgene catalogue record.]
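Description:
pMal672H is a bacterial expression plasmid built on the Invitrogen Gateway destination vector pDEST 14, a backbone recorded as about 6.7 kb without insert. It is maintained as a high-copy plasmid in E. coli under ampicillin selection. The insert was introduced by Gateway recombination cloning. The record does not name the promoter, but a T7 forward sequencing primer is listed, which is consistent with the T7 promoter-driven design of the pDEST 14 family, normally used in E. coli strains that supply T7 RNA polymerase. No feature table is available, so the origin of replication, the recombination site scars and any protease cleavage site between the tags and the insert cannot be confirmed.

The payload is a 468 bp fragment of the Saccharomyces cerevisiae RAP1 gene encoding residues 672–827, the C-terminal region of Rap1. This fragment is expressed as a fusion with maltose-binding protein (MBP) at the N terminus, recorded as part of the backbone, and a His6 tag at the C terminus, recorded as part of the insert. MBP commonly improves the solubility and yield of recombinant fragments and allows capture on amylose resin, while the hexahistidine tag permits immobilised metal affinity purification. Having tags at both ends can help enrich for full-length product. The associated work concerns structural and functional studies of the Rap1 C terminus and separation-of-function mutants, so the plasmid is suited to producing this domain recombinantly in bacteria for purification and for biochemical, binding or structural experiments.
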