Addgene plasmid #25817: pMal672H
Depositing lab: Cynthia Wolberger. Depositing organization: Johns Hopkins University and School of Medicine. Publication: Structural and functional studies of the Rap1 C-terminus reveal novel separation-of-function mutants. Feeser EA, Wolberger C. J Mol Biol. 2008 Jul 11. 380(3):520-31. 10.1016/j.jmb.2008.04.078 PubMed 18538788.
Backbone
  Vector backbone: pDEST 14
  Backbone manufacturer: invitrogen
  Backbone size w/o insert (bp): 6700
  Vector type: Bacterial Expression
Growth in bacteria
  Bacterial resistance: Ampicillin, 100 μg/mL
  Growth temperature: 37°C
  Growth strain: DH5alpha
  Copy number: High Copy
Gene/Insert
  Gene/Insert name: Rap1(672-827)
  Species: S. cerevisiae (budding yeast)
  Insert size (bp): 468
  GenBank ID: NP_014183
  Entrez Gene: RAP1 (a.k.a. YNL216W, GRC4, GRF1, TBA1, TUF1)
  Tag / fusion protein: MBP (N terminal on backbone); His6 (C terminal on insert)
  Cloning method: Gateway Cloning
  Sequencing primers: 5′ T7
Terms and licenses: Academic/Nonprofit Terms; Industry Terms: Not Available to Industry
How to cite: pMal672H was a gift from Cynthia Wolberger (Addgene plasmid # 25817 ; http://n2t.net/addgene:25817 ; RRID:Addgene_25817)
